Addgene plasmid #25226: EPHB4
Purpose: Bacterial expression for structure determination; may not be full ORF
Depositing lab: Cheryl Arrowsmith. Depositing organization: University of Toronto.
Backbone
  Vector backbone: pET28-MHL
  Backbone manufacturer: SGC
  Backbone size w/o insert (bp): 7325
  Vector type: Bacterial Expression
Growth in bacteria
  Bacterial resistance: Kanamycin, 50 μg/mL
  Growth temperature: 37°C
  Growth strain: DH5alpha
  Copy number: Low Copy
Gene/Insert
  Gene/Insert name: ephb4.896.977 (alt names: PDB: 2QKQ; ephrin receptor EphB4 precursor; EphB4 receptor, SAM domain)
  Species: H. sapiens (human)
  Insert size (bp): 246
  Entrez Gene: EPHB4 (a.k.a. CMAVM2, HFASD, HTK, LMPHM7, MYK1, TYRO11)
  Tag / fusion protein: His (N terminal on insert)
  Cloning method: Restriction Enzyme
  Sequencing primers: 5′ T7; 3′ T7-term
Terms and licenses: Academic/Nonprofit Terms; Industry Terms: Not Available to Industry
Depositor comments: PDB: 2QKQ. http://www.thesgc.org/structures/2QKQ/
How to cite: EPHB4 was a gift from Cheryl Arrowsmith (Addgene plasmid # 25226 ; http://n2t.net/addgene:25226 ; RRID:Addgene_25226)
