[The description below was written by a language model from this plasmid's Addgene catalogue record.]
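Description:
EPHB4 is a bacterial expression plasmid built on the pET28-MHL backbone, a pET28-derived vector from a structural genomics consortium, and designed to produce a small fragment of the human ephrin receptor EphB4 in E. coli for structure determination. The plasmid confers kanamycin resistance, is recorded as low copy, and is propagated in a standard cloning strain. The backbone alone is listed at 7325 bp. No feature table accompanies the record, so the origin of replication and the exact regulatory elements are not itemised. The use of T7 and T7-terminator sequencing primers does fit the T7 promoter/terminator expression cassette typical of the pET series, which requires a host supplying T7 RNA polymerase for protein production.

The insert, named ephb4.896.977, is a 246 bp segment of human EPHB4. The name suggests it covers roughly residues 896 to 977, and the record annotates it as the SAM (sterile alpha motif) domain, a small helical module found at the C-terminal end of Eph receptor tyrosine kinases. It is therefore a domain construct and not the full open reading frame, as the catalogue purpose note cautions. The fragment was introduced by restriction enzyme cloning and carries an N-terminal His tag, which allows purification by immobilised metal affinity chromatography. The record does not state whether a protease cleavage site separates the tag from the domain. The depositor links the construct to a deposited crystal structure of this domain. Its use is thus recombinant production of the EphB4 SAM domain for crystallography or related biophysical and binding studies.
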