>Addgene plasmid #25226 | EPHB4 | depositor partial sequence | sequence record 11700 | Author sequence
CACCCTCTCCTGGACCAGCGGCAGCCTCACTACTCAGCTTTTGGCTCTGTGGGCGAGTGGCTTCGGGCCA
TCAAAATGGGAAGATACGAAGAAAGTTTCGCAGCCGCTGGCTTTGGCTCCTTCGAGCTGGTCAGCCAGAT
CTCTGCTGAGGACCTGCTCCGAATCGGAGTCACTCTGGCGGGACACCAGAAGAAAATCTTGGCCAGTGTC
CAGCACATGAAGTCCCAGGCCAAGCCGGGAACCCCG
