>Addgene plasmid #25226 | EPHB4 | addgene partial sequence | sequence record 31306 | 25226 with T7
ATTCCTCTGAATATTTTGTTTACTTTAAGAAGGAGATATACCATGCATCATCATCATCATCACAGCAGCG
GCAGAGAAAACTTGTATTTCCAGGGCCACCCTCTCCTGGACCAGCGGCAGCCTCACTACTCAGCTTTTGG
CTCTGTGGGCGAGTGGCTTCGGGCCATCAAAATGGGAAGATACGAAGAAAGTTTCGCAGCCGCTGGCTTT
GGCTCCTTCGAGCTGGTCAGCCAGATCTCTGCTGAGGACCTGCTCCGAATCGGAGTCACTCTGGCGGGAC
ACCAGAAGAAAATCTTGGCCAGTGTCCAGCACATGAAGTCCCAGGCCAAGCCGGGAACCCCGTGATGACG
AAGCTTGCGGCCGCACTCGAGCACCACCACCACCACCACTGAGATCCGGCTGCTAACAAAGCCCGAAAGG
AAGCTGAGTTGGCTGCTGCCACCGCTGAGCAATAACTAGCATAACCCCTTGGGGCCTCTAAACGGGTCTT
GAGGGGTTTTTTGCTGAAAGGAGGAACTATATCCGGATTGGCGAATGGG
[124 nt withheld, positions 540-663]
C
[91 nt withheld, positions 665-755]
A
[49 nt withheld, positions 757-805]
CCTTTGACGTTGGAGTCCACGTTCTTT
[37 nt withheld, positions 833-869]
ACCCTATCTCGGTCTATTCTTTTGATTTATAAGGGATTTTGCG
